Addgene plasmid #223835: pILFPZ1A9
Purpose: Expressing a cytosolic pH sensor (mTagBFP2-mNeonGreen) in Saccharomyces cerevisiae
Depositing lab: Claudia Vickers. Depositing organization: Queensland University of Technology. Publication: Characterization of Fluorescent Reporters for Flow Cytometry-Based Single-Cell Studies in Saccharomyces cerevisiae. Evans S, Tominaga M, Lu Z, Bandari NC, McDonnell L, Wang C, Speight RE, Ishii J, Vickers CE, Peng B. ACS Synth Biol. 2025 Sep 19;14(9):3804-3812. doi: 10.1021/acssynbio.5c00432. Epub 2025 Sep 10. PubMed 40927980.
Backbone
  Vector backbone: pUC19
  Vector type: Yeast Expression
  Selectable markers: URA3
Growth in bacteria
  Bacterial resistance: Ampicillin, 100 μg/mL
  Growth temperature: 37°C
  Growth strain: DH5alpha
  Copy number: High Copy
Gene/Insert
  Gene/Insert name: pTEF1>mTagBFP>mNeonGreen>
  Species: Synthetic
  Cloning method: Gibson Cloning
Terms and licenses: Academic/Nonprofit Terms; Industry Terms: Not Available to Industry
Depositor comments: URA3(-162,-1)>KlURA3>tKlURA3-LoxP-pAgTEF>ble>tAgTEF-LoxP-pTEF1>mTagBFP>mNeonGreen>tPGK1-URA3(605,905)
How to cite: pILFPZ1A9 was a gift from Claudia Vickers (Addgene plasmid # 223835 ; http://n2t.net/addgene:223835 ; RRID:Addgene_223835)
