[The description below was written by a language model from this plasmid's Addgene catalogue record and pLannotate feature annotations shown in this document.]
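Description:
pILFPZ1A9 is a yeast integrative expression plasmid built on a pUC19 backbone, designed to express a cytosolic pH sensor in Saccharomyces cerevisiae. In E. coli it is propagated through the high-copy pUC-type origin and selected with ampicillin via the β-lactamase gene. Remnants of the lac promoter/operator and lacZα region from the backbone are also annotated. No yeast replication origin appears in the feature table. Instead, the depositor's map shows the cassette flanked by two S. cerevisiae URA3 segments, an upstream promoter-region piece and a fragment from the 3' part of the gene. This layout is consistent with targeting the cassette to the URA3 locus by homologous recombination, although the record does not describe the integration procedure.

The payload is a fusion of the blue fluorescent protein mTagBFP2 to the green/yellow mNeonGreen, transcribed from the constitutive S. cerevisiae TEF1 promoter and terminated by the PGK1 terminator. In the circular sequence record the fusion spans the numbering origin. mTagBFP2 has very low acid sensitivity and mNeonGreen has moderate acid sensitivity, so the green-to-blue signal ratio can presumably serve as a ratiometric readout of cytosolic pH, with the blue signal acting as an internal reference.

Upstream of the sensor lie two yeast markers. The first is a URA3 marker that the depositor identifies as the Kluyveromyces lactis gene with its own terminator, although the automated annotation labels it by similarity to the S. cerevisiae protein. The second is a ble gene, which encodes a bleomycin-family binding protein, under the Ashbya gossypii TEF promoter and terminator. The depositor describes the ble cassette as flanked by loxP sites, which would allow its removal by Cre, but the feature table detects only one loxP site. The associated work characterises fluorescent reporters for flow-cytometry-based single-cell studies in yeast.
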