Features (pLannotate 1.2.2; 21 found; start..end, strand, type, name):
      1..708     +  CDS            mNeonGreen: mNeonGreen is a basic (constitutively fluorescent) green/yellow fluorescent protein published in 2013, derived from Branchiostoma lanceolatum. It is reported to be a very rapidly-maturing monomer with moderate acid sensitivity.
    729..999     +  terminator     PGK1 terminator: S. cerevisae PGK1; transcription terminator for 3-phosphoglycerate kinase gene
   1035..1134    +  CDS            URA3 (fragment): orotidine-5'-phosphate decarboxylase, required for uracil biosynthesis; S. cerevisiae URA3; yeast auxotrophic marker, counterselectable with 5-fluoroorotic acid (5-FOA)
   1288..1304    -  protein_bind   lac operator: The lac repressor binds to the lac operator to inhibit transcription in E. coli. This inhibition can be relieved by adding lactose or isopropyl-β-D-thiogalactopyranoside (IPTG). lac repressor encoded by lacI
   1312..1342    -  promoter       lac promoter: promoter for the E. coli lac operon
   1357..1378    -  protein_bind   CAP binding site: CAP binding activates transcription in the presence of cAMP. E. coli catabolite activator protein
   1391..1483    -  CDS            lacI (fragment): lac repressor; lacI; The lac repressor binds to the lac operator to inhibit transcription in E. coli. This inhibition can be relieved by adding lactose or isopropyl-β-D-thiogalactopyranoside (IPTG).
   1666..2254    -  rep_origin     ori: high-copy-number ColE1/pMB1/pBR322/pUC origin of replication
   2425..3285    -  CDS            AmpR: β-lactamase; bla; confers resistance to ampicillin, carbenicillin, and related antibiotics
   3286..3390    -  promoter       AmpR promoter: bla
   3485..3520    +  CDS            rop (fragment): Rop protein, which maintains plasmids at low copy number; rop
   3622..3721    +  misc_feature   bom (fragment): basis of mobility region from pBR322
   3727..3884    -  CDS            lacZα (fragment): LacZα fragment of β-galactosidase; lacZ fragment
   3891..4054    +  promoter       URA3 promoter (fragment): S. cerevisiae URA3
   4057..4842    +  CDS            URA3: PYRF_YEAST - Experimental evidence at protein level: Swiss-Prot protein existence level 1. From Saccharomyces cerevisiae (strain ATCC 204508 / S288c) (Baker's yeast).
   5184..5527    +  promoter       TEF promoter: Ashbya gossypii TEF promoter
   5534..5911    +  CDS            ble: BLE_KLEPN - Experimental evidence at protein level: Swiss-Prot protein existence level 1. Binding protein with a strong affinity to the bleomycin family of antibiotics. Binds to CL990; an antimitotic-antibiotic compound. From Klebsiella pneumoniae.
   5920..6117    +  terminator     TEF terminator: Ashbya gossypii TEF terminator
   6324..6357    +  protein_bind   loxP: Cre-mediated recombination occurs in the 8-bp core sequence (GCATACAT). Cre recombinase
   6583..6990    +  promoter       TEF1 promoter: S. cerevisiae TEF1; promoter for EF-1α
   7022..7732    +  CDS            mTagBFP2: mTagBFP2 is a basic (constitutively fluorescent) blue fluorescent protein published in 2011, derived from Entacmaea quadricolor. It is reported to be a very rapidly-maturing monomer with very low acid sensitivity.
>Addgene plasmid #223835 | pILFPZ1A9 | addgene full sequence | sequence record 455224 | Addgene NGS Result
ATGGTGTCTAAAGGTGAAGAGGATAACATGGCTTCTTTGCCAGCTACTCATGAATTGCATATTTTCGGTT
CCATCAACGGTGTTGATTTCGATATGGTTGGTCAAGGTACTGGTAATCCAAATGATGGTTACGAAGAGTT
GAACCTGAAATCTACAAAAGGTGACTTGCAATTCTCCCCATGGATTTTGGTTCCACATATTGGTTACGGT
TTCCACCAATATTTGCCATATCCAGATGGTATGTCTCCATTTCAAGCTGCTATGGTTGATGGTTCTGGTT
ACCAAGTTCATAGAACCATGCAATTTGAAGATGGTGCTTCTTTGACCGTCAACTACAGATATACTTACGA
AGGTTCCCATATTAAGGGTGAAGCTCAAGTAAAAGGTACAGGTTTTCCAGCTGATGGTCCAGTTATGACT
AATTCTTTGACTGCTGCTGATTGGTGCAGATCCAAGAAAACTTATCCAAACGATAAGACCATCATCTCCA
CCTTTAAGTGGTCTTACACTACTGGTAACGGTAAAAGATACAGATCCACTGCTAGAACTACTTACACTTT
TGCTAAACCTATGGCTGCCAACTACTTGAAGAATCAACCTATGTACGTTTTCCGTAAGACCGAATTGAAA
CACTCCAAAACTGAGCTGAACTTCAAAGAATGGCAAAAGGCTTTCACTGATGTTATGGGTATGGATGAGT
TGTACAAGTAATAAAGATCTGATCTTAAATTGAATTGAATTGAAATCGATAGATCAATTTTTTTCTTTTC
TCTTTCCCCATCCTTTACGCTAAAATAATAGTTTATTTTATTTTTTGAATATTTTTTATTTATATACGTA
TATATAGACTATTATTTATCTTTTAATGATTATTAAGATTTTTATTAAAAAAAAATTCGCTCCTCTTTTA
ATGCCTTTATGCAGTTTTTTTTTCCCATTCGATATTTCTATGTTCGGGTTCAGCGTATTTTAAGTTTAAT
AACTCGAAAATTCTGCGTTCGTTAAAGCTTTCGAGAAGGATATTATTTACTAGTAGGACTATTTGCAAAG
GGAAGGGATGCTAAGGTAGAGGGTGAACGTTACAGAAAAGCAGGCTGGGAAGCATATTTGAGAAGATGCG
GCCAGCAAAACTAAAAAACTGTATTATAAGTAAATGCATGTATACTAAACTCACAAATTAGAGCTTCAAT
TTAATTATATCAGTTATTACCCGGGAATCTCGGTCGTAATGATTTAAATGCATGCAAGCTTGGCGTAATC
ATGGTCATAGCTGTTTCCTGTGTGAAATTGTTATCCGCTCACAATTCCACACAACATACGAGCCGGAAGC
ATAAAGTGTAAAGCCTGGGGTGCCTAATGAGTGAGCTAACTCACATTAATTGCGTTGCGCTCACTGCCCG
CTTTCCAGTCGGGAAACCTGTCGTGCCAGCTGCATTAATGAATCGGCCAACGCGCGGGGAGAGGCGGTTT
GCGTATTGGGCGCTCTTCCGCTTCCTCGCTCACTGACTCGCTGCGCTCGGTCGTTCGGCTGCGGCGAGCG
GTATCAGCTCACTCAAAGGCGGTAATACGGTTATCCACAGAATCAGGGGATAACGCAGGAAAGAACATGT
GAGCAAAAGGCCAGCAAAAGGCCAGGAACCGTAAAAAGGCCGCGTTGCTGGCGTTTTTCCATAGGCTCCG
CCCCCCTGACGAGCATCACAAAAATCGACGCTCAAGTCAGAGGTGGCGAAACCCGACAGGACTATAAAGA
TACCAGGCGTTTCCCCCTGGAAGCTCCCTCGTGCGCTCTCCTGTTCCGACCCTGCCGCTTACCGGATACC
TGTCCGCCTTTCTCCCTTCGGGAAGCGTGGCGCTTTCTCATAGCTCACGCTGTAGGTATCTCAGTTCGGT
GTAGGTCGTTCGCTCCAAGCTGGGCTGTGTGCACGAACCCCCCGTTCAGCCCGACCGCTGCGCCTTATCC
GGTAACTATCGTCTTGAGTCCAACCCGGTAAGACACGACTTATCGCCACTGGCAGCAGCCACTGGTAACA
GGATTAGCAGAGCGAGGTATGTAGGCGGTGCTACAGAGTTCTTGAAGTGGTGGCCTAACTACGGCTACAC
TAGAAGAACAGTATTTGGTATCTGCGCTCTGCTGAAGCCAGTTACCTTCGGAAAAAGAGTTGGTAGCTCT
TGATCCGGCAAACAAACCACCGCTGGTAGCGGTGGTTTTTTTGTTTGCAAGCAGCAGATTACGCGCAGAA
AAAAAGGATCTCAAGAAGATCCTTTGATCTTTTCTACGGGGTCTGACGCTCAGTGGAACGAAAACTCACG
TTAAGGGATTTTGGTCATGAGATTATCAAAAAGGATCTTCACCTAGATCCTTTTAAATTAAAAATGAAGT
TTTAAATCAATCTAAAGTATATATGAGTAAACTTGGTCTGACAGTTACCAATGCTTAATCAGTGAGGCAC
CTATCTCAGCGATCTGTCTATTTCGTTCATCCATAGTTGCCTGACTCCCCGTCGTGTAGATAACTACGAT
ACGGGAGGGCTTACCATCTGGCCCCAGTGCTGCAATGATACCGCGAGACCCACGCTCACCGGCTCCAGAT
TTATCAGCAATAAACCAGCCAGCCGGAAGGGCCGAGCGCAGAAGTGGTCCTGCAACTTTATCCGCCTCCA
TCCAGTCTATTAATTGTTGCCGGGAAGCTAGAGTAAGTAGTTCGCCAGTTAATAGTTTGCGCAACGTTGT
TGCCATTGCTACAGGCATCGTGGTGTCACGCTCGTCGTTTGGTATGGCTTCATTCAGCTCCGGTTCCCAA
CGATCAAGGCGAGTTACATGATCCCCCATGTTGTGCAAAAAAGCGGTTAGCTCCTTCGGTCCTCCGATCG
TTGTCAGAAGTAAGTTGGCCGCAGTGTTATCACTCATGGTTATGGCAGCACTGCATAATTCTCTTACTGT
CATGCCATCCGTAAGATGCTTTTCTGTGACTGGTGAGTACTCAACCAAGTCATTCTGAGAATAGTGTATG
CGGCGACCGAGTTGCTCTTGCCCGGCGTCAATACGGGATAATACCGCGCCACATAGCAGAACTTTAAAAG
TGCTCATCATTGGAAAACGTTCTTCGGGGCGAAAACTCTCAAGGATCTTACCGCTGTTGAGATCCAGTTC
GATGTAACCCACTCGTGCACCCAACTGATCTTCAGCATCTTTTACTTTCACCAGCGTTTCTGGGTGAGCA
AAAACAGGAAGGCAAAATGCCGCAAAAAAGGGAATAAGGGCGACACGGAAATGTTGAATACTCATACTCT
TCCTTTTTCAATATTATTGAAGCATTTATCAGGGTTATTGTCTCATGAGCGGATACATATTTGAATGTAT
TTAGAAAAATAAACAAATAGGGGTTCCGCGCACATTTCCCCGAAAAGTGCCACCTGACGTCTAAGAAACC
ATTATTATCATGACATTAACCTATAAAAATAGGCGTATCACGAGGCCCTTTCGTCTCGCGCGTTTCGGTG
ATGACGGTGAAAACCTCTGACACATGCAGCTCCCGGAGACGGTCACAGCTTGTCTGTAAGCGGATGCCGG
GAGCAGACAAGCCCGTCAGGGCGCGTCAGCGGGTGTTGGCGGGTGTCGGGGCTGGCTTAACTATGCGGCA
TCAGAGCAGATTGTACTGAGAGTGCACCATATGCGGTGTGAAATACCGCACAGATGCGTAAGGAGAAAAT
ACCGCATCAGGCGCCATTCGCCATTCAGGCTGCGCAACTGTTGGGAAGGGCGATCGGTGCGGGCCTCTTC
GCTATTACGCCAGCTGGCGAAAGGGGGATGTGCTGCAAGGCGATTAAGTTGGGTAACGCCAGGGTTTTCC
CAGTCACGACGTTGTAAAACGACGGCCAGTGAATTCATTTAAATTTTTTTGATTCGGTAATCTCCGAACA
GAAGGAAGAACGAAGGAAGGAGCACAGACTTAGATTGGTATATATACGCATATGTAGTGTTGAAGAAACA
TGAAATTGCCCAGTATTCTTAACCCAACTGCACAGAACAAAAACCTGCAGGAAACGAAGATAAAACATGT
CCACAAAATCATATACCAGTAGAGCTGAGACTCATGCAAGTCCGGTTGCATCGAAACTTTTACGTTTAAT
GGATGAAAAGAAGACCAATTTGTGTGCTTCTCTTGACGTTCGTTCGACTGATGAGCTATTGAAACTTGTT
GAAACGTTGGGTCCATACATTTGCCTTTTGAAAACACACGTTGATATCTTGGATGATTTCAGTTATGAGG
GTACTGTCGTTCCATTGAAAGCATTGGCAGAGAAATACAAGTTCTTGATATTTGAGGACAGAAAATTCGC
CGATATCGGTAACACAGTCAAATTACAATATACATCGGGCGTTTACCGTATCGCAGAATGGTCTGATATC
ACCAACGCCCACGGGGTTACTGGTGCTGGTATTGTTGCTGGCTTGAAACAAGGTGCGCAAGAGGTCACCA
AAGAACCAAGGGGATTATTGATGCTTGCTGAATTGTCTTCCAAGGGTTCTCTAGCACACGGTGAATATAC
TAAGGGTACCGTTGATATTGCAAAGAGTGATAAAGATTTCGTTATTGGGTTCATTGCTCAGAACGATATG
GGAGGAAGAGAAGAAGGGTTTGATTGGCTAATCATGACCCCAGGTGTAGGTTTAGACGACAAAGGCGATG
CATTGGGTCAGCAGTACAGAACCGTCGACGAAGTTGTAAGTGGTGGATCAGATATCATCATTGTTGGCAG
AGGACTTTTCGCCAAGGGTAGAGATCCTAAGGTTGAAGGTGAAAGATACAGAAATGCTGGATGGGAAGCG
TACCAAAAGAGAATCAGCGCTCCCCATTAATTATACAGGAAACTTAATAGAACAAATCACATATTTAATC
TAATAGCCACCTGCATTGGCACGGTGCAACACTACTTCAACTTCATCTTACAAAAAGATCACGGGATCTG
TTGTATTGGGATCTCTAGGCTGAAGCTTCGTACGCTGCAGGTCGACAACCCTTAATGTTCTTCATTCTAC
GCACGGTCCTTCAATTCGCTTGGCGGAGATCTATGACAAGAGGGTCGAACTCGCCTAAGTCGTAATTGAG
TCAGTTACGCTAGGGATAACAGGGTAATATAGCTGTTTAGCTTGCCTCGTCCCCGCCGGGTCACCCGGCC
AGCGACATGGAGGCCCAGAATACCCTCCTTGACAGTCTTGACGTGCGCAGCTCAGGGGCATGATGTGACT
GTCGCCCGTACATTTAGCCCATACATCCCCATGTATAATCATTTGCATCCATACATTTTGATGGCCGCAC
GGCGCGAAGCAAAAATTACGGCTCCTCGCTGCAGACCTGCGAGCAGGGAAACGCTCCCCTCACAGACGCG
TTGAATTGTCCCCACGCCGCGCCCCTGTAGAGAAATATAAAAGGTTAGGATTTGCCACTGAGGTTCTTCT
TTCATATACTTCCTTTTAAAATCTTGCTAGGATACAGTTCTCACATCACATCCGAACATAAACAACCATG
GGTATGACCGACCAAGCGACGCCCAACCTGCCATCACGAGATTTCGATCCCACCGCCGCCTTCTATGAAA
GGTTGGGCTTCGGAATCGTTTTCCGGGACGCCGGCTGGATGATCCTCCAGCGCGGGGATCTCATGCTGGA
GTTCTTCGCCCACCCCGGGCTCGATCCCCTCGCGAGTTGGTTCAGCTGCTGCCTGAGGCTGGACGACCTC
GCGGAGTTCTACCGGCAGTGCAAATCCGTCGGCATCCAGGAAACCAGCAGCGGCTATCCGCGCATCCATG
CCCCCGAACTGCAGGAGTGGGGAGGCACGATGGCCGCTTTGGTCGACCCGGACGGGACGCTCCTGCGCCT
GATACAGAACGAATTGCTTGCAGGCATCTCATGATCAGTACTGACAATAAAAAGATTCTTGTTTTCAAGA
ACTTGTCATTTGTATAGTTTTTTTATATTGTAGTTGTTCTATTTTAATCAAATGTTAGCGTGATTTATAT
TTTTTTTCGCCTCGACATCATCTGCCCAGATGCGAAGTTAAGTGCGCAGAAAGTAATATCATGCGTCAAT
CGTATGTGAATGCTGGTCGCTATACTGCTGTCGATTCGATACTAACGCCGCCATCCAGTGTCGAAAACGA
GCTCTCGAGAACCCTTAAAGTTACGCTAGGGATAACAGGGTAATATAGGTTCTTCATTCTACGCACGGTC
CTTCAATTCGCTTGGCGGTCTAGAATGACAAGAGGGTCGAACTCGCCTAAGTCGTAATTGAGTCCAGATC
CACTAGTGGCCTATCTAGACCTAATAACTTCGTATAGCATACATTATACGAAGTTATATTAAGGGTTGCT
CGAGAAAGAGCTCCAGAAAGCGACCACCCAACTTTGGCTGATAATAGCGTATAAACAATGCATACTTTGT
ACGTTCAAAATACAATGCAGTAGATATATTTATGCATATTACATATAATACATATCACATAGGAAGCAAC
AGGCGCGTTGGACTTTTAATTTTCGAGGACCGCGAATCCTTACATCACACCCAATCCCCCACAAGTGATC
CCCCACACACCATAGCTTCAAAATGTTTCTACTCCTTTTTTACTCTTCCAGATTTTCTCGGACTCCGCGC
ATCGCCGTACCACTTCAAAACACCCAAGCACAGCATACTAAATTTCCCCTCTTTCTTCCTCTAGGGTGTC
GTTAATTACCCGTACTAAAGGTTTGGAAAAGAAAAAAGAGACCGCCTCGTTTCTTTTTCTTCGTCGAAAA
AGGCAATAAAAATTTTTATCACGTTTCTTTTTCTTGAAAATTTTTTTTTTTGATTTTTTTCTCTTTCGAT
GACCTCCCATTGATATTTAAGTTAATAAACGGTCTTCAATTTCTCAAGTTTCAGTTTCATTTTTCTTGTT
CTATTACAACTTTTTTTACTTCTTGCTCATTAGAAAGAAAGCATAGCAATCTAATCTAAGTTTTAATTAC
AAACTCGAGAAAGGATCCAAAATGGTGTCTAAGGGTGAAGAGCTGATCAAAGAAAACATGCACATGAAGT
TGTACATGGAAGGTACTGTTGATAACCATCATTTCAAGTGTACCTCTGAAGGTGAAGGTAAACCATACGA
AGGTACTCAAACTATGAGAATCAAGGTTGTTGAAGGTGGTCCATTGCCATTTGCTTTTGATATTTTGGCT
ACCTCCTTCTTGTACGGTTCTAAGACTTTCATCAACCACACTCAAGGTATCCCAGATTTCTTCAAGCAAT
CTTTTCCAGAAGGTTTCACTTGGGAAAGAGTTACTACTTACGAAGATGGTGGTGTTTTGACTGCTACTCA
AGATACTTCTTTACAAGACGGTTGCTTGATCTACAACGTTAAGATTAGAGGTGTCAACTTCACTTCTAAC
GGTCCAGTTATGCAAAAGAAAACTTTAGGTTGGGAAGCCTTCACCGAAACATTATATCCAGCTGATGGTG
GTTTGGAAGGTAGAAATGATATGGCTTTGAAATTGGTTGGTGGCTCCCATTTGATTGCTAACGCTAAGAC
TACCTACAGGTCTAAGAAGCCAGCTAAGAATTTGAAAATGCCAGGTGTTTACTACGTGGACTATAGATTG
GAAAGAATCAAAGAAGCCAACAACGAAACCTACGTTGAACAACACGAAGTTGCTGTTGCTAGATATTGTG
ATTTGCCATCAAAGTTGGGTCACAAGTTGAAC
